Addgene plasmid #226630: pGGG L2 TaStb15
Purpose: Wheat transformation vector used to express wheat Septoria tritici blotch (Stb) resistance gene 15
Depositing lab: Brande Wulff. Depositing organization: John Innes Centre. Publication: Septoria tritici blotch resistance gene Stb15 encodes a lectin receptor-like kinase. Hafeez AN, Chartrain L, Feng C, Cambon F, Clarke M, Griffiths S, Hayta S, Jiang M, Keller B, Kirby R, Kolodziej MC, Powell OR, Smedley MA, Steuernagel B, Xian W, Wingen LU, Cheng S, Saintenac C, Wulff BBH, Brown JKM. Nat Plants. 2025 Mar;11(3):410-420. doi: 10.1038/s41477-025-01920-2. Epub 2025 Mar 14. PubMed 40087541.
Backbone
  Vector backbone: pGoldenGreenGate (pGGG)
  Backbone manufacturer: Mark Smedley - John Innes Centre, UK
  Backbone size w/o insert (bp): 10483
  Total vector size (bp): 16560
  Vector type: Plant Expression, Synthetic Biology
  Selectable markers: Hygromycin
Growth in bacteria
  Bacterial resistance: Kanamycin, 50 μg/mL
  Growth temperature: 37°C
  Growth strain: DH5alpha
  Copy number: High Copy
Gene/Insert
  Gene/Insert name: Triticum aestivum (wheat) Septoria tritici blotch 15 (TaStb15) disease resistance gene
  Species: Triticum aestivum (wheat)
  Insert size (bp): 6077
  Promoter: Native TaStb15
  Cloning method: Restriction Enzyme; 5′ cloning site SbfI (not destroyed); 3′ cloning site SacI (not destroyed)
  Sequencing primers: 5′ NGS
Resource information
  A portion of this plasmid was derived from a plasmid made by: Debernardi JM, Tricoli DM, Ercoli MF, Hayta S, Ronald P, Palatnik JF, Dubcovsky J. Nat Biotechnol 38, 1274–1279 (2020). We acknowledge the researchers at UC Davis and HHMI for the development of GRF4-GIF1 fusion reported in PMID: 33046875.
Terms and licenses: Academic/Nonprofit Terms; Industry Terms: Not Available to Industry
Depositor comments: Please Note: For replication in Agrobacterium, pGGG derivatives require the pSOUP helper plasmid Addgene #165419. Please visit https://doi.org/10.1101/2023.09.11.557217 for bioRxiv preprint.
How to cite: pGGG L2 TaStb15 was a gift from Brande Wulff (Addgene plasmid # 226630 ; http://n2t.net/addgene:226630 ; RRID:Addgene_226630)
