[The description below was written by a language model from this plasmid's Addgene catalogue record and pLannotate feature annotations shown in this document.]
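Description:
pGGG L2 TaStb15 is a binary T-DNA vector of about 16.6 kb for Agrobacterium-mediated transformation of wheat, built on the pGoldenGreenGate (pGGG) backbone, a pGreen-style, Golden Gate-compatible plant expression system. Outside the T-DNA borders the backbone carries a high-copy ColE1/pUC-type origin and a kanamycin resistance gene (aph(3')-Ia) for propagation and selection in E. coli. It also carries the pSa origin for Agrobacterium. Because the plasmid has only the pSa origin, replication in Agrobacterium depends on the pSOUP helper plasmid, as the depositor notes.

Three units lie between the nopaline-type left and right border repeats. Next to the left border is a plant hygromycin resistance cassette whose coding sequence is interrupted by a castor bean catalase intron, which prevents functional expression in bacteria, and which ends in a CaMV polyadenylation signal. The promoter driving this cassette is not annotated in the feature table.

The payload is a roughly 6.1 kb Triticum aestivum Stb15 fragment under its native promoter, cloned between SbfI and SacI sites. It is not annotated in the table, but probably occupies the large unannotated stretch between remnants of a lac promoter/MCS region and the maize ubiquitin promoter.

The third unit has the maize Ubi promoter driving a GRF4-GIF1 fusion with a NOS terminator. This chimeric growth regulator was developed by another group and is included to boost regeneration of transformed cereal tissue. pLannotate matched these parts to rice homologues, and the record does not otherwise state their species of origin.

The construct is used to introduce Stb15, which encodes a lectin receptor-like kinase, into wheat to test its function in resistance to Septoria tritici blotch.
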