Features (pLannotate 1.2.2; 20 found; start..end, strand, type, name):
     20..44      +  misc_feature   RB T-DNA repeat: right border repeat from nopaline C58 T-DNA
    135..723     -  rep_origin     ori: high-copy-number ColE1/pMB1/pBR322/pUC origin of replication
    894..1709    -  CDS            KanR: aminoglycoside phosphotransferase; aph(3')-Ia; confers resistance to kanamycin in bacteria or G418 (Geneticin®) in eukaryotes
   1894..1995    +  CDS            TRA2_ECOLX (fragment): Protein predicted: Swiss-Prot protein existence level 4. Required for transposition of transposon Tn903. From Escherichia coli.
   2000..2435    +  rep_origin     pSa ori: origin of replication from bacterial plasmid pSa
   2562..2584    +  misc_feature   LB T-DNA repeat: left border repeat from nopaline C58 T-DNA (truncated)
   2668..2692    +  misc_feature   LB T-DNA repeat: left border repeat from nopaline C58 T-DNA
   2781..2955    -  polyA_signal   CaMV poly(A) signal: cauliflower mosaic virus polyadenylation signal
   2990..3682    -  CDS            HygR (fragment): aminoglycoside phosphotransferase from E. coli confers resistance to hygromycin
   3677..3866    -  intron         cat1 intron: castor bean catalase intron, modified
   3867..4205    -  CDS            HygR (fragment): aminoglycoside phosphotransferase from E. coli; aph(4)-Ia; confers resistance to hygromycin
   6099..6141    +  CDS            lacI (fragment): lac repressor; lacI; The lac repressor binds to the lac operator to inhibit transcription in E. coli. This inhibition can be relieved by adding lactose or isopropyl-β-D-thiogalactopyranoside (IPTG).
   6154..6175    +  protein_bind   CAP binding site: CAP binding activates transcription in the presence of cAMP. E. coli catabolite activator protein
   6190..6220    +  promoter       lac promoter: promoter for the E. coli lac operon
   6224..6246    +  protein_bind   lac operator (fragment): The lac repressor binds to the lac operator to inhibit transcription in E. coli. This inhibition can be relieved by adding lactose or isopropyl-β-D-thiogalactopyranoside (IPTG). lac repressor encoded by lacI
   6281..6299    -  misc_feature   MCS (fragment): pUC18/19 multiple cloning site
  12361..14346   +  promoter       Ubi promoter: maize polyubiquitin gene promoter
  14349..15545   +  CDS            GRF4: GRF4_ORYSJ - Also known as GL2 From Oryza sativa subsp. japonica (Rice).
  15612..16256   +  CDS            GIF1 (fragment): GIF1_ORYSJ - Also known as AN3 From Oryza sativa subsp. japonica (Rice).
  16272..16524   +  terminator     NOS terminator: nopaline synthase terminator and poly(A) signal
>Addgene plasmid #226630 | pGGG L2 TaStb15 | addgene full sequence | sequence record 460712 | Addgene NGS Result
TTGAAGTGATCCGTTTCCTTGACAGGATATATTGGCGGGTAAACTAAGTCGCTGTATGTGTTTGTTTGAG
ATCTCATGTGAGCAAAAGGCCAGCAAAAGGCCAGGAACCGTAAAAAGGCCGCGTTGCTGGCGTTTTTCCA
TAGGCTCCGCCCCCCTGACGAGCATCACAAAAATCGACGCTCAAGTCAGAGGTGGCGAAACCCGACAGGA
CTATAAAGATACCAGGCGTTTCCCCCTGGAAGCTCCCTCGTGCGCTCTCCTGTTCCGACCCTGCCGCTTA
CCGGATACCTGTCCGCCTTTCTCCCTTCGGGAAGCGTGGCGCTTTCTCATAGCTCACGCTGTAGGTATCT
CAGTTCGGTGTAGGTCGTTCGCTCCAAGCTGGGCTGTGTGCACGAACCCCCCGTTCAGCCCGACCGCTGC
GCCTTATCCGGTAACTATCGTCTTGAGTCCAACCCGGTAAGACACGACTTATCGCCACTGGCAGCAGCCA
CTGGTAACAGGATTAGCAGAGCGAGGTATGTAGGCGGTGCTACAGAGTTCTTGAAGTGGTGGCCTAACTA
CGGCTACACTAGAAGAACAGTATTTGGTATCTGCGCTCTGCTGAAGCCAGTTACCTTCGGAAGAAGAGTT
GGTAGCTCTTGATCCGGCAAACAAACCACCGCTGGTAGCGGTGGTTTTTTTGTTTGCAAGCAGCAGATTA
CGCGCAGAAAAAAAGGATCTCAAGAAGATCCTTTGATCTTTTCTACGGGGTCTGACGCTCAGTGGAACGA
AAACTCACGTTAAGGGATTTTGGTCATGAGATTATCAAAAAGGATCTTCACCTAGATCCTTTTAAATTAA
AAATGAAGTTTTAAATCAATCTAAAGTATATATGTGTAACATTGGTCTAGTGATTAGAAAAACTCATCGA
GCATCAAATGAAACTGCAATTTATTCATATCAGGATTATCAATACCATATTTTTGAAAAAGCCGTTTCTG
TAATGAAGGAGAAAACTCACCGAGGCAGTTCCATAGGATGGCAAGATCCTGGTATCGGTCTGCGATTCCG
ACTCGTCCAACATCAATACAACCTATTAATTTCCCCTCGTCAAAAATAAGGTTATCAAGTGAGAAATCAC
CATGAGTGACGACTGAATCCGGTGAGAATGGCAAAAGTTTATGCATTTCTTTCCAGACTTGTTCAACAGG
CCAGCCATTACGCTCGTCATCAAAATCACTCGCATCAACCAAACCGTTATTCATTCGTGATTGCGCCTGA
GCGAGACGAAATACGCGATCGCTGTTAAAAGGACAATTACAAACAGGAATCGAATGCAACCGGCGCAGGA
ACACTGCCAGCGCATCAACAATATTTTCACCTGAATCAGGATATTCTTCTAATACCTGGAATGCTGTTTT
CCCTGGGATCGCAGTGGTGAGTAACCATGCATCATCAGGAGTACGGATAAAATGCTTGATGGTCGGAAGA
GGCATAAATTCCGTCAGCCAGTTTAGTCTGACCATCTCATCTGTAACATCATTGGCAACGCTACCTTTGC
CATGTTTCAGAAACAACTCTGGCGCATCGGGCTTCCCATACAATCGGTAGATTGTCGCACCTGATTGCCC
GACATTATCGCGAGCCCATTTATACCCATATAAATCAGCATCCATGTTGGAATTTAATCGCGGCCTTGAG
CAAGACGTTTCCCGTTGAATATGGCTCATAACACCCCTTGTATTACTGTTTATGTAAGCAGACAGTTTTA
TTGTTCATGATGATATATTTTTATCTTGTGCAATGTAACATCAGAGATTTTGAGACACAACGTGGCTTTG
TTGAATAAATCGAACTTTTGCTGAGTTGAAGGATCAGATCACGCATCTTCCCGACAACGCAGACCGTTCC
GTGGCAAAGCAAAAGTTCAAAATCCCCAACTGGTCCACCTACAACAAAGCTCTCATCAACCGTGGCTCCC
TCACTTTCTGGCTGGATGATGGGGCGATTCAGGCGATCCCCATCCAACAGCCCGCCGTCGAGCGGGCTTT
TTTATCCCCGGAAGCCTGTGGATAGAGGGTAGTTATCCACGTGAAACCGCTAATGCCCCGCAAAGCCTTG
ATTCACGGGGCTTTCCGGCCCGCTCCAAAAACTATCCACGTGAAATCGCTAATCAGGGTACGTGAAATCG
CTAATCGGAGTACGTGAAATCGCTAATAAGGTCACGTGAAATCGCTAATCAAAAAGGCACGTGAGAACGC
TAATAGCCCTTTCAGATCAACAGCTTGCAAACACCCCTCGCTCCGGCAAGTAGTTACAGCAAGTAGTATG
TTCAATTAGCTTTTCAATTATGAATATATATATCAATTATTGGTCGCCCTTGGCTTGTGGACAATGCGCT
ACGCGCACCGGCTCCGCCCGTGGACAACCGCAAGCGGTTGCCCACCGTCGAGCGCCTTTGCCCACAACCC
GGCGGCCGGCCGCAACAGATCGTTTTATAAATTTTTTTTTTTGAAAAAGAAAAAGCCCGAAAGGCGGCAA
CCTCTCGGGCTTCTGGATTTCCGATCCCCGGAATTAGATCTTGGCAGGATATATTGTGGTGTAACGTTTA
GTCATGGTTGATGGGCTGCCTGTATCGAGTGGTGATTTTGTGCCGAGCTGCCGGTCGGGGAGCTGTTGGC
TGGCTGGTGGCAGGATATATTGTGGTGTAAACAAATTGACGCTTAGACAACTTAATAACACATTGCGGAC
GTTTTTAATGTACTGGGGTTGAACACTCTAATGCCGAATTCGGATCCAGCGATCTGGATTTTAGTACTGG
ATTTTGGTTTTAGGAATTAGAAATTTTATTGATAGAAGTATTTTACAAATACAAATACATACTAAGGGTT
TCTTATATGCTCAACACATGAGCGAAACCCTATAGGAACCCTAATTCCCTTATCTGGGAACTACTCACAC
ATTATTATGGAGAAACTCGAGCTTGTCGATCGACTCTAGCTAGAGAAGCCTATTCCTTTGCCCTCGGACG
AGTGCTGGGGCGTCGGTTTCCACTATCGGCGAGTACTTCTACACAGCCATCGGTCCAGACGGCCGCGCTT
CTGCGGGCGATTTGTGTACGCCCGACAGTCCCGGCTCCGGATCGGACGATTGCGTCGCATCGACCCTGCG
CCCAAGCTGCATCATCGAAATTGCCGTCAACCAAGCTCTGATAGAGTTGGTCAAGACCAATGCGGAGCAT
ATACGCCCGGAGCCGCGGCGATCCTGCAAGCTCCGGATGCCTCCGCTCGAAGTAGCGCGTCTGCTGCTCC
ATACAAGCCAACCACGGCCTCCAGAAGAAGATGTTGGCGACCTCGTATTGGGAATCCCCGAACATCGCCT
CGCTCCAGTCAATGACCGCTGTTATGCGGCCATTGTCCGTCAGGACATTGTTGGAGCCGAAATCCGCGTG
CACGAGGTGCCGGACTTCGGGGCAGTCCTCGGCCCAAAGCATCAGCTCATCGAGAGCCTGCGCGACGGAC
GCACTGACGGTGTCGTCCATCACAGTTTGCCAGTGATACACATGGGGATCAGCAATCGCGCATATGAAAT
CACGCCATGTAGTGTATTGACCGATTCCTTGCGGTCCGAATGGGCCGAACCCGCTCGTCTGGCTAAGATC
GGCCGCAGCGATCGCATCCATGGCCTCCGCGACCGGCTGCAGTTATCATCATCATCATAGACACACGAAA
TAAAGTAATCAGATTATCAGTTAAAGCTATGTAATATTTACACCATAACCAATCAATTAAAAAATAGATC
AGTTTAAAGAAAGATCAAAGCTCAAAAAAATAAAAAGAGAAAAGGGTCCTAACCAAGAAAATGAAGGAGA
AAAACTAGAAATTTACCTGCAGAACAGCGGGCAGTTCGGTTTCAGGCAGGTCTTGCAACGTGACACCCTG
TGCACGGCGGGAGATGCAATAGGTCAGGCTCTCGCTGAATTCCCCAATGTCAAGCACTTCCGGAATCGGG
AGCGCGGCCGATGCAAAGTGCCGATAAACATAACGATCTTTGTAGAAACCATCGGCGCAGCTATTTACCC
GCAGGACATATCCACGCCCTCCTACATCGAAGCTGAAAGCACGAGATTCTTCGCCCTCCGAGAGCTGCAT
CAGGTCGGAGACGCTGTCGAACTTTTCGATCAGAAACTTCTCGACAGACGTCGCGGTGAGTTCAGGCTTT
TTCATTCTGCAAAAGAGAACCAGACAACAGGGTAAGTGCCTAGCAGTAAACAAACAGAACTCATCACAAG
CAAACAGCAACATCATATTCATACCAACAGGTCATGTGTGTTCATCACATCATTAGTACTAAGCATGCCA
TCATCCAAGTATATCAAAGTAAGGGCAAAGAGCATGCATGATCATCAGGTGCACAAAAGAATCATCAAAT
TGTAGCAGTACATATCTTCATCTATCATGCATATCTATCCATAACAGGACGATGCATGTTGACCAGGTAA
AAGCTACAGGATCCTATAGGAACAGCAGCGTATATATCTTCACCAATCTTAGCATCTTAATCATGTGGCA
CATGCAGTTTCAATTTAAGCACATGAGCTAGTTGATTATGAGGTACCAGAGAATCATCAAACTGATGTAG
CAGCATATATCCTCATCTATCATGCAATCTAATCTAATCTAACTAAACAGGAAAGGTGTGCTATTCAGTT
AAAAGCTACCGCATCATATACAAACGGCAGCATAAGAAAAAGCATAATCATCTTAATCATGCAACAAACG
CAGATTCATAATAAGCCCAAGAGCTAGCTTGTGATGATCTTATTCTACTCTGATCTACAGCAATCAGATA
ACGACCTAACCTTGCACATGGCAACAAAACAATCGATCGGACGAATCAGTTGTTTGTTCCTAGCTAGCAC
CATCGAACCAGATAATAGATGCACGTACAGATCCCGAAAACGAACCCAAAAACAGGGCAGACCTAGCTGA
ACCTAGGCAGCGACCCAGCAGATCGTGAGAACGATCTCATCTACGAACAGCCTAGAAGCAACCCCACGAT
TCCCGGACAAACGACCTAAAATCCCCACAAATCACATGAGCATGACAGGATAAACAGCGGAACCGATCAG
ATCTACACGAAAACCCCACCTCCCAGCCACCCACGATCAGGAAACACGCGGATCTAGCATGATTTCGTCA
ACGCCTCAGCCTAGTTCCTAGCCACAGACCAAGCAGAACCACCAAACCACGCCGAGCGAGGAGATGGGGC
AAGAGGACGGGGGACACGATCGCCGTACCTTGAAGCGGGGGAAGGATCGCCGAGGGTCGCGAGAAGAGCA
ATTTGGATTTGGAACCCGGGGGTTGTGCGCTCCGAACGATCAGACGATGTGAGATTGTGGGAAGAGGCGC
GGAGGGCCCTGTATTTATGGGCTGCGACGGGGGGAGGAGAGGTGGGGAGGGTTGGGGAAGGAATCCCCCA
CCCGTGCCGTGACGGTTCCGGGCCGTGTGAGAGGAGCCCGCTCGTGTCCGCCACGCAATTTCCGCGATCG
GAGCGGAGCTTTCGAGAGGCGGCTGGATGGTTGGTGGCCGTTAGATTTGTAGACGCCGTTAACGCCTCGC
CTCCACCGGGAAGAGTTTTGAGCAGCCGCTTATGACAATGGCTTAACGACGTTAGACGGAGCGTTAGTGG
CAGGCCATGATAGAATAGACGTATTGCAATGGGATTATAATTAAATAAATAAGAATATAATAAGATATGG
CAAGTCGGCACTCATGACATGGTGTCCGAAATGATAGTGCTCACTTTCTTAGCCGAGAAAGTTGACGCGA
CTGATTTAGAAGTTAAGATATTATTTCTCTCTTCTTTTCTTTCCTCGTCATATAAGGATGAAATAAACTT
TAGAGATTGCCGGTAGTGATTTTGGATTTCGGCGATCAGGCTTGGTTTGCCGGTTTCGGACGGTGTGCCT
TAGGCCACCCGCAGTGTATCTTGTAATGTTCAACCGATAAGCAAGGGTGGGGCTCAAGCAAGTAGTAAAC
AACTATGTCAAATGTCACCATGGTTATGGTCTTGTTTAGTTGGCTTCCTCCGCAAGAATTCAAGCTTGGA
GTGAGACCGCAGCTGGCACGACAGGTTTCCCGACTGGAAAGCGGGCAGTGAGCGCAACGCAATTAATGTG
AGTTAGCTCACTCATTAGGCACCCCAGGCTTTACACTTTATGCTTCCGGCTCGTATGTTGTGTGGAATTG
TGAGCGGATAACAATTTCACACAGGAAACAGCTATGACCATGATTACGCCAAGCTTGCATGCCTGCAGGG
GACCCCATGGGCGGTGGGATGTCGCGAGCGGATTGACTTGCCCTCTATAAGGGTGATGGTGTTTAGTTTT
AGTTTAAGTACATGTTTAATTTTAAGTTCAAGTTCATGTTTAGGTTTAAAAACTAGACTATGTTTCGGCG
GATGATTATGTACATTTTGTGTCGAATTTCGTTTGTTTAAATCGAATCTATGTTGAATTTATGAATATTT
GCTTTTTACTCCGCCAAATTTAGGAGTTCGGCCCTAAATTTAGTGAAGTAAAAATCCTCCACTAAGTTTA
CTCGGCCGTTTATAAATCAAGTTCATCCTTATCATGAGTGATATTATATTACGTGAGGTCCAAATCGACC
ACATGATCAAAATAAGCTTTGTCGTGAACCAATCTGTGGTTGGATGGTTAGGACGAGAGTGGTATCCCCT
GTTCATTAGAGTTGAAATTTCATACTTAATACTGGGTTCATATTTTTCTAGATTTATTTCAGGGCTTCCA
GCCAATGGCGGAGCTTCAGTAAGGTTGGATGGGCCATGACCTGGCCAGCCCAGAGCAAAAACAGTGGAGG
GTTCAAATTAGATTAGGCCAGTTTGAGAAAAATAGTGGGCTTTTCTTTGTACCGGCCCGCCCATATTTGG
CATCGTAGTTCTTCCAGCAATGTACCTTTAGTGAAAGGAGTAGTTTCCGCCGATTACAAAGACGTGTGCG
GTAACTTCATCAATGTCAATGTCAATGTTAAGATAATGTGCCGGCTCAGTCTCTCGCATGTTCTCGTAGG
GGTAAGATGTGCCTGCGCTTCTGCCAGTCAGTTCTCCGAAAAAAGAGGATCACACAAAACGTCCTTTGCC
CACGTGAGGGGGGTGTAAACCTAACCTGGACGTTTGACATCAAGCCGATCCGGCGCTTCGTCCCAAAATC
TCGTCGCATGGGAACAGTTCAACTTCAACAGAGCATGCATCATGTCCTCCTCCTCAGCGAGACAGATTTT
GCACTTACTATCAGTAACCGGAAGGGAGGGAATATGAGGAAGGTTGACGATTGTGGGTGGCACCCTGTAT
TCCCAGACTTTCAGGGGCCCCGTTCCAGCGCGCACGGGGGCCAAGCAGGCGGCATGCACAGAGGGTGTTC
GACGAAATGCCTCACCGAGCGAGCGGCTTTGTTGTGGGGTTGCGTTCAATTCAACCTGACTACGTGCGCC
GCTTCAGGCTGGTCATAGTGGGGAGTAACTTATACTAGTGTCATGCATATGACACTAGTCTAAGTTACTA
CCTTTATAGTGCAAAGTAACATATTATTAGTGTCATATGTGGCTTCATTTAATGGCTTGTAGACTCATCT
TATCTTGGGAAGCGCTATATTACAGTAACATATTATGTTACCACTTCTTATTAACTACATGCCACATAAG
CAATTTTTTTTTTGAAATGTGCTATGTTACTACCTAAGTTACTCCCACTATGACTAGCCTCAGTCGGCGT
CAGGGTAGCGACAGCAGGTGAGGTAATGCCGGTCCCATTGCTTTAGTTATGAATCGAAAGATGTGCACCT
CATTTGATTTTGACTCTCTGCCGTAAGAGTTCATGCCAGCATGCACCATTAATTTGCTAAATATCAAAGT
ATAAGACTTTTTATTTTGACAGGATGGAGTACTGACCTGGTCAGTCCTGTCTACGCCTGCCCAATAGAGC
CGTTCAACTGAGGACTCTAGATGGCAAATACTCCTACTACTAGCCAAGCATGTCTGATGTCGACTGTGAA
CCACATGTTACAGTCTCTGTTTTAGCGTGCTTGTCTGTGTACCGAAATGCTCAACATTTTCCACACTGAA
TAGTCATGGCTATCCATTAATTCAACCGCACTGCCAACCATATTTGACCTGGATAATTCCTGTATGATGT
AGCACACCATTGACTTGCAACCGAAGCTGTTGCTTGGTTCCCATATATCTGTTCAGTTAGGATGGACGGA
GCACATCCATTAGTCACCAAGAAATACCTCATCAAATTCAGTCAGGACGGACGGAGCACATCCATTGCTC
ACCAAGAAATACCTCATCAATGGAGAGAGCAAGCAAGCGGAGGTCTGTGCTCCCGTCTTCCTTTGTTTTA
CTACTCCCCTTCCTCATCAACCTTGTGTGCCCCGGCTGGAAATTCACGGATGCAGGAGACACGCTCCTTC
CTGGACAATCTCTAAATGCTAGCCAGGTCCTACTCTCAAACAATGGTGTCTTCAAGTTGGGTTTCAACTT
GCCATATGATTATGATTATTCCCGGTATTGTCGTTTTGGCACCTGGTTCACTAACTCATCGCCCCATGAT
GATGATTCACTGGTTTGGCAACCTGATCTGGAAGCGACTTTTGATTGCAATTCATCATCAGCTACCCTAT
CAGAGAATGGCACGCTACATATAACCGACAGCTATACCTCTGTCTTTTTGACCACTTCTATCTCTGCCAT
TGCAGTGCTTCTTGATAACGGAAACCTTGTATTAAGAGACCAAGCAAACAGTTCGCAGGTGCTTTGGCAG
AGTTTTGATTACCCAACTGGTACACTGCTCCCTGGAATGCGCCTAGGGTCCAATTCAATTATCGGCAAGA
GCATGATCCTTTTTTCTGATCTTAGTAATTATACTGAGTATGACGTTTATATTACAAATTTTACTCTGAG
AGTGGATGCAACAAGAAGGCGAGGTTTTATTATTCAGAAGAATCCTTTTGGTACAGTGTTTGCTGGTACT
TTTCCTAGCTGGATAGTTCGTGAAGATGGAGACTCTGTTCTGACACTAAATGACGCACATACATACATGC
GTTTAAATGGCTCTGGATTTGTTGAATTTGGTAAGCAAGAGACACGCAGTTCTATTTTGTGGTCTGCTCC
AGACAGCTTATGCGACTTTGAGTCAAACTGTGGACCTTATGTTATCTGCAAAAGGCCAGGCTTCTGCATA
TGCCCTCCTGGTTTTGATCCATTAAGCACAACATCAAGCAGTTCTCTTGGCTGTTCGAGGGAGGTTCCTA
TGAATTGTGAAAGAGACAATTCAACTCATGGGGAGGTGGCGTTTAACCCGATAGATGGCGTCTACAAGTT
CCCCAAGCATTCTTGGCCCTCTGATGCCAGAAATCTGAAAGAGTGTGAAGCCTCTTGCTTAAAGGACTGC
ACCTGTACTGCCTTTGCTTACAATGTGACATGCCTATTATGGTTTTGGGAGTTACGGAACACAGTGGTGC
TTGACTCTGGTTCAAATGGCAATCGTTTGTACATTCGTGTTGGCACCAAACAACAACATGAAAATTTGGG
TTTCAGAGCTGCTCCTCTGTTTCTAACGGCAATGGCCGCGTTAGCCATCATTGTTATTATCATTGGTCTG
ACTGTTTTGTGGAGATGCAGAACAAAGTTATTCAGAGCAAGAACTGTGTATGAACACGGAAGCCTTGTGG
TTTTCTCATTTACACAAATAAAGAACTCAACAAAAAAATTCTCTGAAAAACTCGGAGAAGGTGGTTTCGG
CTGTGTTTTCAAGGGGACATTGCCATGTTCTGCTGCAGTGGCCGTCAAAAGGCTGAAATGCCTTGGACAA
GGAGAGAAGCAGTTTCGAGCAGAGGTGCAGACCATTGGGATGATTCAACACAAAAATCTTGTTCGGCTAC
TTGGATTCTGTGCTGATAGCAGTAGCAGGTTATTGGTGTATGAGTACATGGAAAAAGGTTCTTTAAACTC
ACATCTCTTCCGTAAGGATTTTGCAAAACTGAGCTGGAAGCTGCGGTACCATATAGCACTTGGAACAGCA
AGAGGCCTGGCTTATCTGCACGAGGAGTGCAAGGATTGCATTATACACTGCGACATGAAGCCGGACAATG
TACTTCTTGATGCACAGTTCTGTCCTAAGATTGCCGACTTTGGTATGGCGAAGCTTCTTGGTCGGGATTT
CAGTAGGGCCCTGACAACAATGAGAGGGACCATCGGATATCTTGCACCGGAGTGGATCTCAGGGCTGCCG
ATCACACATAAGGCTGACGTCTACAGCTATGGAATGATGCTTTTTGAAATCATATCAGGGCGAAGAAATG
CGGAGAAAATTGAACAAGGGAACTTTACTTACTTTCCCATCTTTGCTGCAGTCAAGCTGCATGAAGGGGA
CGTTATGTGCCTGTTGGATAGAAGGTTGGAAGGCGATGCGGATGTGGAGCAGCTGAGGAGAGCTTGCAGA
ATTGCATGTTGGTGCATTCAAGATGCTGAAGATCATAGGCCAATGATGGGGCAAGTTGTTCAGATGCTAG
AAGGTGTTCTGGATGTTGAAGTACCTCCCATTCCAAGGTCACTGCAGAATTTTGTGGGCATGGAGGATTG
ATTGCACTTGCTCTACAGGCATGTACTGTCTCTGAAATACTAAAAGAGCTATCATTATATGTCAAGAATT
AAGTGTTCAAAGTTATGTGTGTTTTATATTCTCTAAACTACGTTATCCCCTTATCTGCTAAGGTTCTGAA
CTGAATTTGCTATCATTATAGACTTGTGATATTGTGCCTTCACTTGTTTCTCTGTTGGCATGATGGCTTG
TCTGTTCGACAATCAGAACTGTAAATCTTTATGTATTTATACGAATTGAGTTCAAGATATCATGTGAATG
AATTCTAGTAGATGTACTTACTGCACCACATACTGCGGTCTTTGCACAAACTAATTAACTAATCCTGCTG
TTTCAAGCAATGGTTCACTGCAGTAGCACACACGTTTGCAGAATATCAATTATATCTTTTTTGTGCTAAA
TTTACTTGTTAGCATGGTTGTAGATTCTTGTGAATAATTGGGTAACCACATTTTTTTTCAAAAAGGGGGG
ACTCCCCGGCCTCTGCATCAGAACGATGCATAGGGCCACAATTGGGTAACCACATGAAAGTATGGATAAT
ATGTAGGCATCTTGGCTGTCTGTAATGCACAAAATTTAGATAGATCCATGGACATTTCAGAATAGAAATC
TAAAACAAACATCAAGTAATTTTCAAAAAAGAAAATCCTTCTCATTGTTATAATTAGCATAAAAAGATGT
ATCCTCTGGTTTCTGTGTAGTGTCAGCCTCTGCTTTCAGCTTGGTTGGATTTTTATTTTTATTTTTTGAG
GGGGGTGAAAACAGTTTTGTTCAACAAATAAGGGGCCGGGATACAAATAATTTCAAGAGTCCCTTAGAAC
CACACATACCAACCAGGATCTAATGATGCTGCCGCCTTTGGGAGATCATGTTCTTCAAAATTGGACTCCC
TCATTTCATTCTTTTCTTTGCCTTGATGACTTGAATAATGGTGCTGCTGATGCCCAAGAATGGCTTATCC
AGGTGATTAACCGTTGCCAGACAGTCCGCTGTGATGATTATCTTTCTCAGATTGAGATCAGAAACCAAAT
TAAGACCCTCTAACCTGTTTTCTGTGGACTCTGCCTGATGGCTTTATTTATAAAGTCGGGTGTATGCTTT
TTCTCTAGAAGAACACTCATTGCGCTCATGATGCCATGCCCAAGAATCATCAACATTCCGAGGGTTGAGT
GGGATATTGAGAACAACATGTGCGTCCGGTGCCTGCAGAAGTGCAGATGTCCCCAAACTAGATCAGCGTT
CTGGTCTTTTTGACGCCCCATCCATGAATTCTTCAACTAACTTCAGAGGGATGGCCGACCGTGGGTGCAG
CGTTCTTAGCATCTCTATTATCCCTTTGGCAGCCAATTGTCCTCCCAGACAGTGGGGTAGCCAGGCCCCA
GGCAAGAGGGGCCATGGCCTAGGCGTATGGCTGAAATCCTTCTCTGACTGTAGCAGTATAACTACTATAG
CATAGGTTGTTAGAGCAACTCCAGTAGATATTGTAAAAGTTCATACTGTAAAAGGTTTTTTGAGTAAGGG
GCGGGTTCCGACAGAACAGATACTGTAAAACCTGTACGCAAAAAATATTTCTCCTTTTATTTCTCATACA
AATTTGCATGTCAACTCGATATGATCTACTCTCTCTCTGTTCCTCTTTATAGTGTGCCTTTGTGTGTAGC
GCTTATACGAAAACATGAGCTGGCGCTCTCGAGCTCGGAGGTGCAGCGTGACCCGGTCGTGCCCCTCTCT
AGAGATAATGAGCATTGCATGTCTAAGTTATAAAAAATTACCACATATTTTTTTTGTCACACTTGTTTGA
AGTGCAGTTTATCTATCTTTATACATATATTTAAACTTTACTCTACGAATAATATAATCTATAGTACTAC
AATAATATCAGTGTTTTAGAGAATCATATAAATGAACAGTTAGACATGGTCTAAAGGACAATTGAGTATT
TTGACAACAGGACTCTACAGTTTTATCTTTTTAGTGTGCATGTGTTCTCCTTTTTTTTTGCAAATAGCTT
CACCTATATAATACTTCATCCATTTTATTAGTACATCCATTTAGGGTTTAGGGTTAATGGTTTTTATAGA
CTAATTTTTTTAGTACATCTATTTTATTCTATTTTAGCCTCTAAATTAAGAAAACTAAAACTCTATTTTA
GTTTTTTTATTTAATAATTTAGATATAAAATAGAATAAAATAAAGTGACTAAAAATTAAACAAATACCCT
TTAAGAAATTAAAAAAACTAAGGAAACATTTTTCTTGTTTCGAGTAGATAATGCCAGCCTGTTAAACGCC
GTCGACGAGTCTAACGGACACCAACCAGCGAACCAGCAGCGTCGCGTCGGGCCAAGCGAAGCAGACGGCA
CGGCATCTCTGTCGCTGCCTCTGGACCCCTCTCGAGAGTTCCGCTCCACCGTTGGACTTGCTCCGCTGTC
GGCATCCAGAAATTGCGTGGCGGAGCGGCAGACGTGAGCCGGCACGGCAGGCGGCCTCCTCCTCCTCTCA
CGGCACGGCAGCTACGGGGGATTCCTTTCCCACCGCTCCTTCGCTTTCCCTTCCTCGCCCGCCGTAATAA
ATAGACACCCCCTCCACACCCTCTTTCCCCAACCTCGTGTTGTTCGGAGCGCACACACACACAACCAGAT
CTCCCCCAAATCCACCCGTCGGCACCTCCGCTTCAAGGTACGCCGCTCGTCCTCCCCCCCCCCCCTCTCT
ACCTTCTCTAGATCGGCGTTCCGGTCCATGGTTAGGGCCCGGTAGTTCTACTTCTGTTCATGTTTGTGTT
AGATCCGTGTTTGTGTTAGATCCGTGCTGCTAGCGTTCGTACACGGATGCGACCTGTACGTCAGACACGT
TCTGATTGCTAACTTGCCAGTGTTTCTCTTTGGGGAATCCTGGGATGGCTCTAGCCGTTCCGCAGACGGG
ATCGATTTCATGATTTTTTTTGTTTCGTTGCATAGGGTTTGGTTTGCCCTTTTCCTTTATTTCAATATAT
GCCGTGCACTTGTTTGTCGGGTCATCTTTTCATGCTTTTTTTTGTCTTGGTTGTGATGATGTGGTCTGGT
TGGGCGGTCGTTCTAGATCGGAGTAGAATTCTGTTTCAAACTACCTGGTGGATTTATTAATTTTGGATCT
GTATGTGTGTGCCATACATATTCATAGTTACGAATTGAAGATGATGGATGGAAATATCGATCTAGGATAG
GTATACATGTTGATGCGGGTTTTACTGATGCATATACAGAGATGCTTTTTGTTCGCTTGGTTGTGATGAT
GTGGTGTGGTTGGGCGGTCGTTCATTCGTTCTAGATCGGAGTAGAATACTGTTTCAAACTACCTGGTGTA
TTTATTAATTTTGGAACTGTATGTGTGTGTCATACATCTTCATAGTTACGAGTTTAAGATGGATGGAAAT
ATCGATCTAGGATAGGTATACATGTTGATGTGGGTTTTACTGATGCATATACATGATGGCATATGCAGCA
TCTATTCATATGCTCTAACCTTGAGTACCTATCTATTATAATAAACAAGTATGTTTTATAATTATTTTGA
TCTTGATATACTTGGATGATGGCATATGCAGCAGCTATATGTGGATTTTTTTAGCCCTGCCTTCATACGC
TATTTATTTGCTTGGTACTGTTTCTTTTGTCGATGCTCACCCTGTTGTTTGGTGTTACTTCTGCAGGAAT
GGCGATGCCGTATGCCTCTCTTTCCCCGGCAGGCGACCGCCGCTCCTCCCCGGCCGCCACCGCCACCGCC
TCCCTCCTCCCCTTCTGCCGCTCCTCCCCCTTCTCCGCCGGCGGCAATGGCGGCATGGGGGAGGAGGCGC
GGATGGACGGGAGGTGGATGGCGAGGCCGGTGCCCTTCACGGCGGCGCAGTACGAGGAGCTGGAGCACCA
GGCGCTCATATACAAGTACCTGGTGGCCGGCGTGTCCGTCCCGCCGGATCTCGTGCTCCCCATCCGCCGC
GGCATCGAGTCCCTCGCCGCCCGCTTCTACCACAACCCCCTCGCCATCGGGTACGGATCGTACCTGGGCA
AGAAGGTGGATCCGGAGCCGGGCCGGTGCCGGCGCACGGACGGCAAGAAGTGGCGGTGCGCCAAGGAGGC
CGCCTCCGACTCCAAGTATTGCGAGCGCCACATGCACCGCGGCCGCAACCGTTCAAGAAAGCCTGTGGAA
ACGCAGCTCGTCTCGCACTCCCAGCCGCCGGCCGCCTCCGTCGTGCCGCCCCTCGCCACCGGCTTCCACA
ACCACTCCCTCTACCCCGCCATCGGCGGCACCAACGGTGGTGGAGGCGGGGGGAACAACGGCATGTCCAT
GCCCGGCACGTTCTCCTCCGCGCTGGGGCCGCCTCAGCAGCACATGGGCAACAATGCCGCCTCTCCCTAC
GCGGCTCTCGGCGGCGCCGGAACATGCAAAGATTTCAGGTATACCGCATATGGAATAAGATCTTTGGCAG
ACGAGCAGAGTCAGCTCATGACAGAAGCCATGAACACCTCCGTGGAGAACCCATGGCGCCTGCCGCCATC
TTCTCAAACGACTACATTCCCGCTCTCAAGCTACTCTCCTCAGCTTGGAGCAACGAGTGACCTGGGTCAG
AACAACAGCAGCAACAACAACAGCGGCGTCAAGGCCGAGGGACAGCAGCAGCAGCAGCCGCTCTCCTTCC
CGGGGTGCGGCGACTTCGGCAGCGGCGACTCCGCGAAGCAGGAGAACCAGACGCTGCGGCCGTTCTTCGA
CGAGTGGCCCAAGACGAGGGACTCGTGGTCGGACCTGACCGACGACAACTCGAACGTCGCCTCCTTCTCG
GCCACCCAGCTGTCGATCTCGATACCCATGACGTCCTCCGACTTCTCCGCCGCCAGCTCCCAGTCGCCCA
ACGGCATGCTGTTCGCCGGCGAGATGTACGCGGCCGCTGCCATGCAGCAGCAACACCTGATGCAGATGAA
CCAGAGCATGATGGGGGGCTACGCTTCCTCTACCACTGCCACCACTGATCTCATTCAGCAGTACCTGGAT
GAGAACAAGCAGCTGATCCTGGCCATCCTCGACAACCAGAACAACGGCAAGGTGGAGGAGTGCGCACGGA
ACCAAGCTAAGCTCCAGCAGAACCTCATGTACCTCGCCGCCATCGCCGACAGCCAGCCTCCGCAGACGGC
ATCGCTGTCTCAGTACCCGTCCAACCTGATGATGCAGTCCGGGCCGCGGTACATGCAGCAGCAGTCGGCG
CAGATGATGTCGCCGCAGTCGCTGATGGCGGCGCGGTCGTCGATGATGTACGCGCAGCAGGCCATGTCGC
CGCTCCAGCAGCAGCAGCAGCAGCAGCAGCACCAGGCGGCCGCGCACGGCCAGCTGGGGATGTCCTCCGG
CGCGACCACCGGGTTCAACCTCCTGCACGGTGAGGCCAGCATGGGCGGCGGCGGCGGCGCCACTGGCAAC
AGCATGATGAACGCCAGCGTCTTTTCGGACTATGGCCGCGGCGGCAGCGGCGCCAAGGAGGGGTCGACCT
CGCTGTCGGCCGACGCTCGCGGCGCCAACTCTGGCGCGCACAGCGGCGACGGGGAGTACCTCAAGGGCAC
CGAGGAGGAAGGAAGCTAGGCTTGTCAAGCAGATCGTTCAAACATTTGGCAATAAAGTTTCTTAAGATTG
AATCCTGTTGCCGGTCTTGCGATGATTATCATATAATTTCTGTTGAATTACGTTAAGCATGTAATAATTA
ACATGTAATGCATGACGTTATTTATGAGATGGGTTTTTATGATTAGAGTCCCGCAATTATACATTTAATA
CGCGATAGAAAACAAAATATAGCGCGCAAACTAGGATAAATTATCGCGCGCGGTGTCATCTATGTTACTA
GATCGACGCTTTACGAGGATGCACATGTGACCGAGGGA
